>Addgene plasmid #243775 | mGreenLantern-A AND S-SpyTag | addgene full sequence | sequence record 486143 | Addgene NGS Result
TGGCGAATGGG
[124 nt withheld, positions 12-135]
C
[91 nt withheld, positions 137-227]
A
[49 nt withheld, positions 229-277]
CCTTTGACGTTGGAGTCCACGTTCTTT
[37 nt withheld, positions 305-341]
ACCCTATCTCGGTCTATTCTTTTGATTTATAAGGGATTTTGCCGATTTCGGCCTATTGGTTAAAAAATGA
GCTGATTTAACAAAAATTTAACGCGAATTTTAACAAAATATTAACGTTTACAATTTCAGGTGGCACTTTT
CGGGGAAATGTGCGCGGAACCCCTATTTGTTTATTTTTCTAAATACATTCAAATATGTATCCGCTCATGA
ATTAATTCTTAGAAAAACTCATCGAGCATCAAATGAAACTGCAATTTATTCATATCAGGATTATCAATAC
CATATTTTTGAAAAAGCCGTTTCTGTAATGAAGGAGAAAACTCACCGAGGCAGTTCCATAGGATGGCAAG
ATCCTGGTATCGGTCTGCGATTCCGACTCGTCCAACATCAATACAACCTATTAATTTCCCCTCGTCAAAA
ATAAGGTTATCAAGTGAGAAATCACCATGAGTGACGACTGAATCCGGTGAGAATGGCAAAAGTTTATGCA
TTTCTTTCCAGACTTGTTCAACAGGCCAGCCATTACGCTCGTCATCAAAATCACTCGCATCAACCAAACC
GTTATTCATTCGTGATTGCGCCTGAGCGAGACGAAATACGCGATCGCTGTTAAAAGGACAATTACAAACA
GGAATCGAATGCAACCGGCGCAGGAACACTGCCAGCGCATCAACAATATTTTCACCTGAATCAGGATATT
CTTCTAATACCTGGAATGCTGTTTTCCCGGGGATCGCAGTGGTGAGTAACCATGCATCATCAGGAGTACG
GATAAAATGCTTGATGGTCGGAAGAGGCATAAATTCCGTCAGCCAGTTTAGTCTGACCATCTCATCTGTA
ACATCATTGGCAACGCTACCTTTGCCATGTTTCAGAAACAACTCTGGCGCATCGGGCTTCCCATACAATC
GATAGATTGTCGCACCTGATTGCCCGACATTATCGCGAGCCCATTTATACCCATATAAATCAGCATCCAT
GTTGGAATTTAATCGCGGCCTAGAGCAAGACGTTTCCCGTTGAATATGGCTCATAACACCCCTTGTATTA
CTGTTTATGTAAGCAGACAGTTTTATTGTTCATGACCAAAATCCCTTAACGTGAGTTTTCGTTCCACTGA
GCGTCAGACCCCGTAGAAAAGATCAAAGGATCTTCTTGAGATCCTTTTTTTCTGCGCGTAATCTGCTGCT
TGCAAACAAAAAAACCACCGCTACCAGCGGTGGTTTGTTTGCCGGATCAAGAGCTACCAACTCTTTTTCC
GAAGGTAACTGGCTTCAGCAGAGCGCAGATACCAAATACTGTCCTTCTAGTGTAGCCGTAGTTAGGCCAC
CACTTCAAGAACTCTGTAGCACCGCCTACATACCTCGCTCTGCTAATCCTGTTACCAGTGGCTGCTGCCA
GTGGCGATAAGTCGTGTCTTACCGGGTTGGACTCAAGACGATAGTTACCGGATAAGGCGCAGCGGTCGGG
CTGAACGGGGGGTTCGTGCACACAGCCCAGCTTGGAGCGAACGACCTACACCGAACTGAGATACCTACAG
CGTGAGCTATGAGAAAGCGCCACGCTTCCCGAAGGGAGAAAGGCGGACAGGTATCCGGTAAGCGGCAGGG
TCGGAACAGGAGAGCGCACGAGGGAGCTTCCAGGGGGAAACGCCTGGTATCTTTATAGTCCTGTCGGGTT
TCGCCACCTCTGACTTGAGCGTCGATTTTTGTGATGCTCGTCAGGGGGGCGGAGCCTATGGAAAAACGCC
AGCAACGCGGCCTTTTTACGGTTCCTGGCCTTTTGCTGGCCTTTTGCTCACATGTTCTTTCCTGCGTTAT
CCCCTGATTCTGTGGATAACCGTATTACCGCCTTTGAGTGAGCTGATACCGCTCGCCGCAGCCGAACGAC
CGAGCGCAGCGAGTCAGTGAGCGAGGAAGCGGAAGAGCGCCTGATGCGGTATTTTCTCCTTACGCATCTG
TGCGGTATTTCACACCGCATATATGGTGCACTCTCAGTACAATCTGCTCTGATGCCGCATAGTTAAGCCA
GTATACACTCCGCTATCGCTACGTGACTGGGTCATGGCTGCGCCCCGACACCCGCCAACACCCGCTGACG
CGCCCTGACGGGCTTGTCTGCTCCCGGCATCCGCTTACAGACAAGCTGTGACCGTCTCCGGGAGCTGCAT
GTGTCAGAGGTTTTCACCGTCATCACCGAAACGCGCGAGGCAGCTGCGGTAAAGCTCATCAGCGTGGTCG
TGAAGCGATTCACAGATGTCTGCCTGTTCATCCGCGTCCAGCTCGTTGAGTTTCTCCAGAAGCGTTAATG
TCTGGCTTCTGATAAAGCGGGCCATGTTAAGGGCGGTTTTTTCCTGTTTGGTCACTGATGCCTCCGTGTA
AGGGGGATTTCTGTTCATGGGGGTAATGATACCGATGAAACGAGAGAGGATGCTCACGATACGGGTTACT
GATGATGAACATGCCCGGTTACTGGAACGTTGTGAGGGTAAACAACTGGCGGTATGGATGCGGCGGGACC
AGAGAAAAATCACTCAGGGTCAATGCCAGCGCTTCGTTAATACAGATGTAGGTGTTCCACAGGGTAGCCA
GCAGCATCCTGCGATGCAGATCCGGAACATAATGGTGCAGGGCGCTGACTTCCGCGTTTCCAGACTTTAC
GAAACACGGAAACCGAAGACCATTCATGTTGTTGCTCAGGTCGCAGACGTTTTGCAGCAGCAGTCGCTTC
ACGTTCGCTCGCGTATCGGTGATTCATTCTGCTAACCAGTAAGGCAACCCCGCCAGCCTAGCCGGGTCCT
CAACGACAGGAGCACGATCATGCGCACCCGTGGGGCCGCCATGCCGGCGATAATGGCCTGCTTCTCGCCG
AAACGTTTGGTGGCGGGACCAGTGACGAAGGCTTGAGCGAGGGCGTGCAAGATTCCGAATACCGCAAGCG
ACAGGCCGATCATCGTCGCGCTCCAGCGAAAGCGGTCCTCGCCGAAAATGACCCAGAGCGCTGCCGGCAC
CTGTCCTACGAGTTGCATGATAAAGAAGACAGTCATAAGTGCGGCGACGATAGTCATGCCCCGCGCCCAC
CGGAAGGAGCTGACTGGGTTGAAGGCTCTCAAGGGCATCGGTCGAGATCCCGGTGCCTAATGAGTGAGCT
AACTTACATTAATTGCGTTGCGCTCACTGCCCGCTTTCCAGTCGGGAAACCTGTCGTGCCAGCTGCATTA
ATGAATCGGCCAACGCGCGGGGAGAGGCGGTTTGCGTATTGGGCGCCAGGGTGGTTTTTCTTTTCACCAG
TGAGACGGGCAACAGCTGATTGCCCTTCACCGCCTGGCCCTGAGAGAGTTGCAGCAAGCGGTCCACGCTG
GTTTGCCCCAGCAGGCGAAAATCCTGTTTGATGGTGGTTAACGGCGGGATATAACATGAGCTGTCTTCGG
TATCGTCGTATCCCACTACCGAGATGTCCGCACCAACGCGCAGCCCGGACTCGGTAATGGCGCGCATTGC
GCCCAGCGCCATCTGATCGTTGGCAACCAGCATCGCAGTGGGAACGATGCCCTCATTCAGCATTTGCATG
GTTTGTTGAAAACCGGACATGGCACTCCAGTCGCCTTCCCGTTCCGCTATCGGCTGAATTTGATTGCGAG
TGAGATATTTATGCCAGCCAGCCAGACGCAGACGCGCCGAGACAGAACTTAATGGGCCCGCTAACAGCGC
GATTTGCTGGTGACCCAATGCGACCAGATGCTCCACGCCCAGTCGCGTACCGTCTTCATGGGAGAAAATA
ATACTGTTGATGGGTGTCTGGTCAGAGACATCAAGAAATAACGCCGGAACATTAGTGCAGGCAGCTTCCA
CAGCAATGGCATCCTGGTCATCCAGCGGATAGTTAATGATCAGCCCACTGACGCGTTGCGCGAGAAGATT
GTGCACCGCCGCTTTACAGGCTTCGACGCCGCTTCGTTCTACCATCGACACCACCACGCTGGCACCCAGT
TGATCGGCGCGAGATTTAATCGCCGCGACAATTTGCGACGGCGCGTGCAGGGCCAGACTGGAGGTGGCAA
CGCCAATCAGCAACGACTGTTTGCCCGCCAGTTGTTGTGCCACGCGGTTGGGAATGTAATTCAGCTCCGC
CATCGCCGCTTCCACTTTTTCCCGCGTTTTCGCAGAAACGTGGCTGGCCTGGTTCACCACGCGGGAAACG
GTCTGATAAGAGACACCGGCATACTCTGCGACATCGTATAACGTTACTGGTTTCACATTCACCACCCTGA
ATTGACTCTCTTCCGGGCGCTATCATGCCATACCGCGAAAGGTTTTGCGCCATTCGATGGTGTCCGGGAT
CTCGACGCTCTCCCTTATGCGACTCCTGCATTAGGAAGCAGCCCAGTAGTAGGTTGAGGCCGTTGAGCAC
CGCCGCCGCAAGGAATGGTGCATGCAAGGAGATGGCGCCCAACAGTCCCCCGGCCACGGGGCCTGCCACC
ATACCCACGCCGAAACAAGCGCTCATGAGCCCGAAGTGGCGAGCCCGATCTTCCCCATCGGTGATGTCGG
CGATATAGGCGCCAGCAACCGCACCTGTGGCGCCGGTGATGCCGGCCACGATGCGTCCGGCGTAGAGGAT
CGAGATCGATCTCGATCCCGCGAAATTAATACGACTCACTATAGGGGAATTGTGAGCGGATAACAATTCC
CCTCTAGAAATAATTTTGTTTAACTTTAAGAAGGAGATATACATATGGGAAGTTCAGTAAAAATTATAAG
CAGGAAGTCCCTGGGCACCCAAAACGTTTATGACATCGGCGTCGAGAAAGACCACAACTTCCTGCTGAAG
AATGGTCTCGTGGCGAGCAACTGCTTTAACGGTGGCTCCGGTGGATCGGGTGGTAGCCTGGCGGAGACGG
GTGGTGGTTCTGGCGGTTCGGGGGGCTCAATGGTAAGTAAGGGCGAGGAACTGTTTACCGGAGTCGTGCC
GATCTTGGTCGAGCTGGACGGCGATGTGAACGGCCATAAGTTCAGCGTTCGTGGTGAAGGTGAGGGCGAC
GCTACCAATGGTAAGCTCACCTTGAAGTTCATCTGCACCACGGGTAAATTGCCAGTGCCGTGGCCTACCC
TGGTGACCACCTTAGGCTACGGTGTTGCGTGTTTCGCGCGTTATCCGGACCACATGAAACAACATGACTT
CTTCAAGAGCGCCATGCCGGAAGGCTATGTTCAAGAGAGAACAATTAGCTTTAAGGACGACGGCACGTAT
AAAACCCGTGCGGAAGTTAAATTCGAGGGTGACACGTTGGTTAATCGTATCGTGCTGAAGGGTATTGATT
TTAAAGAGGATGGAAACATCCTGGGTCATAAACTGGAGTACAATTTCAACAGCCATAAGGTGTACATTAC
GGCCGATAAACAAAAAAACGGCATTAAAGCCAACTTCAAGACCCGTCACAATGTTGAAGACGGCGGTGTG
CAACTGGCCGATCACTACCAGCAGAACACCCCGATCGGCGACGGTCCGGTTTTGCTGCCGGATAATCATT
ACCTGAGCCACCAGAGCAAATTAAGCAAGGACCCGAATGAAAAACGTGATCACATGGTTCTCAAAGAGCG
CGTGACTGCGGCGGGTATCACCCATGACATGGATGAGCTTTACAAAGGTGGTTCGGGGGGCAGCGGTGGT
AGCCTGCCAGAAAGCGGCGGCGGTAGCGGCGGTTCTGGAGGGAGCCGTGGTGTTCCGCATATCGTGATGG
TGGACGCTTACAAGCGCTATAAAGGTGGCTCCGGTGGTTCAGGTGGTTCTCACCACCACCACCACCACGG
CGGTTCTGGCGGCTCCGGCGGTAGCGCTGAGTATTGCTTGTCCTATGACACCGAAATTCTGACCGTGGAG
TACGGTTTTCTGCCGATTGGTAAGATCGTTGAGGAACGCATTGAATGTACGGTGTACACTGTCGACAAAA
ACGGTTTTGTTTACACCCAGCCGATTGCGCAGTGGCATAATCGTGGTGAACAGGAGGTCTTTGAATACTG
CCTGGAAGATGGCAGCATTATCCGCGCAACCAAAGACCACAAATTCATGACGACCGATGGTCAGATGCTG
CCGATCGATGAGATCTTTGAACGTGGTCTGGATCTGAAGCAGGTTGATGGCTTGCCGGCAGCGAACGATG
AAAACTATGCACTGGCTGCGTAACTCGAGCACCACCACCACCACCACTGAGATCCGGCTGCTAACAAAGC
CCGAAAGGAAGCTGAGTTGGCTGCTGCCACCGCTGAGCAATAACTAGCATAACCCCTTGGGGCCTCTAAA
CGGGTCTTGAGGGGTTTTTTGCTGAAAGGAGGAACTATATCCGGAT
Features (pLannotate 1.2.2; 21 found; start..end, strand, type, name):
     12..467     +  rep_origin     f1 ori (sequence partly withheld): f1 bacteriophage origin of replication; arrow indicates direction of (+) strand synthesis
    494..551     +  promoter       AmpR promoter (fragment): bla
    560..1375    -  CDS            KanR: aminoglycoside phosphotransferase; aph(3')-Ia; confers resistance to kanamycin in bacteria or G418 (Geneticin®) in eukaryotes
   1497..2085    +  rep_origin     ori: high-copy-number ColE1/pMB1/pBR322/pUC origin of replication
   2271..2413    -  misc_feature   bom: basis of mobility region from pBR322
   2515..2706    -  CDS            rop: Rop protein, which maintains plasmids at low copy number; rop
   2723..3103    +  CDS            YPB1_ECOLX: Protein predicted: Swiss-Prot protein existence level 4. From Escherichia coli.
   3175..3466    -  CDS            TcR (fragment): tetracycline efflux protein; tet; confers resistance to tetracycline
   3481..3502    -  protein_bind   CAP binding site: CAP binding activates transcription in the presence of cAMP. E. coli catabolite activator protein
   3515..4597    -  CDS            lacI: lac repressor; lacI; The lac repressor binds to the lac operator to inhibit transcription in E. coli. This inhibition can be relieved by adding lactose or isopropyl-β-D-thiogalactopyranoside (IPTG).
   4598..4675    -  promoter       lacI promoter: lacI
   4683..4962    -  CDS            TcR (fragment): tetracycline efflux protein; tet; confers resistance to tetracycline
   4988..5006    +  promoter       T7 promoter: promoter for bacteriophage T7 RNA polymerase
   5007..5031    +  protein_bind   lac operator: The lac repressor binds to the lac operator to inhibit transcription in E. coli. This inhibition can be relieved by adding lactose or isopropyl-β-D-thiogalactopyranoside (IPTG). lac repressor encoded by lacI
   5046..5068    +  RBS            RBS: efficient ribosome binding site from bacteriophage T7 gene 10 (Olins and Rangwala, 1989)
   5271..5987    +  CDS            mClover1.5: mClover1.5 is a fluorescent protein published in 2016, derived from Aequorea victoria. It is reported to be a monomer.
   6132..6149    +  CDS            9xHis (fragment): 9xHis affinity tag
   6177..6467    +  CDS            dnaE-N (fragment): DPO3A_SYNY3 - Experimental evidence at protein level: Swiss-Prot protein existence level 1. DNA polymerase III is a complex, multichain enzyme responsible for most of the replicative synthesis in bacteria. This DNA polymerase also exhibits 3' to 5' exonuclease activity. The alpha chain is the DNA polymerase (By similarity). From Synechocystis sp. (strain PCC 6803 / Kazusa).
   6531..6548    +  CDS            9xHis (fragment): 9xHis affinity tag
   6558..6607    +  CDS            SET1 (fragment): solubility-enhancement tag derived from T7 phage gene 10B
   6615..6662    +  terminator     T7 terminator: transcription terminator for bacteriophage T7 RNA polymerase
