[The description below was written by a language model from this plasmid's Addgene catalogue record and pLannotate feature annotations shown in this document.]
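Description:
mGreenLantern-A AND S-SpyTag is a bacterial expression plasmid built on the pET-29b(+) backbone (6,687 nt in the sequenced record). It is maintained in E. coli through a ColE1/pMB1-type origin and selected with kanamycin via the aph(3')-Ia gene. The backbone also carries an f1 origin, the bom region and rop. The catalogue lists the plasmid as high copy, although rop normally moderates copy number. Expression follows the standard pET arrangement: a T7 promoter with an adjacent lac operator, the T7 gene 10 ribosome binding site and a T7 terminator, with a plasmid-borne lacI supplying repressor. Transcription therefore requires a host that provides T7 RNA polymerase and is inducible with IPTG.

According to the depositor, the synthetic open reading frame runs in this order, with GGS-repeat linkers between modules: a short MGSS leader, CfaC, a recognition motif for sortase eSrtA(2A9), mGreenLantern, a recognition motif for eSrtA(4S9), SpyTag003, a 6xHis tag, CfaN and a C-terminal SsrA tag. CfaC and CfaN are the halves of the Cfa split intein; placing them at opposite termini would be expected to allow intramolecular splicing that cyclises the protein, which fits the "autonomously compiled molecular topology" described in the associated publication. In such a loop, the fluorescent protein remains connected to the SpyTag anchor until both sortase sites are cut, giving AND-gated release from a material bearing SpyCatcher. SsrA is a degradation tag, though the record does not state its role here.

The automated annotation labels mGreenLantern as the related mClover1.5 and CfaN as a dnaE-N intein fragment. It also detects a second His-tag fragment downstream of the insert, probably from the vector.
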