Addgene plasmid #243775: mGreenLantern-A AND S-SpyTag
Purpose: Expresses multifunctional construct enabling the AND-gated release of mGreenLantern from materials in response to sortase eSrtA(2A9) AND sortase eSrtA(4S9) treatment. Contains a SpyTag for material tethering.
Depositing lab: Cole DeForest. Depositing organization: University of Washington. Publication: Boolean logic-gated protein presentation through autonomously compiled molecular topology. Gharios R, Ross ML, Li A, Kottantharayil SP, Hoye J, DeForest CA. Nat Chem Biol. 2025 Oct 9. doi: 10.1038/s41589-025-02037-5. PubMed 41068299.
Backbone
  Vector backbone: pET 29b (+)
  Vector type: Bacterial Expression
Growth in bacteria
  Bacterial resistance: Kanamycin, 50 μg/mL
  Growth temperature: 37°C
  Growth strain: DH5alpha
  Copy number: High Copy
Gene/Insert
  Gene/Insert name: mGreenLantern
  Species: Synthetic
  Tag / fusion protein: 6x His tag (C terminal on insert); SsrA (C terminal on insert)
  Cloning method: Restriction Enzyme; 5′ cloning site Unknown (unknown if destroyed)
Terms and licenses: Academic/Nonprofit Terms; Industry Terms: Not Available to Industry
Depositor comments: MGSS-CfaC-GGS(x3)-2A9c-GGS(x3)-mGreenLantern-GGS(x3)-4S9c-GGS(x3)-SpyTag003-GGS(x3)-6xHis-GGS(x3)-CfaN-SsrA
How to cite: mGreenLantern-A AND S-SpyTag was a gift from Cole DeForest (Addgene plasmid # 243775 ; http://n2t.net/addgene:243775 ; RRID:Addgene_243775)
